>Addgene plasmid #124129 | pQE30-His-RF1 | addgene full sequence | sequence record 270902 | Addgene NGS Result
GCGCTCTTCCGCTTCCTCGCTCACTGACTCGCTGCGCTCGGTCGTTCGGCTGCGGCGAGCGGTATCAGCT
CACTCAAAGGCGGTAATACGGTTATCCACAGAATCAGGGGATAACGCAGGAAAGAACATGTGAGCAAAAG
GCCAGCAAAAGGCCAGGAACCGTAAAAAGGCCGCGTTGCTGGCGTTTTTCCATAGGCTCCGCCCCCCTGA
CGAGCATCACAAAAATCGACGCTCAAGTCAGAGGTGGCGAAACCCGACAGGACTATAAAGATACCAGGCG
TTTCCCCCTGGAAGCTCCCTCGTGCGCTCTCCTGTTCCGACCCTGCCGCTTACCGGATACCTGTCCGCCT
TTCTCCCTTCGGGAAGCGTGGCGCTTTCTCATAGCTCACGCTGTAGGTATCTCAGTTCGGTGTAGGTCGT
TCGCTCCAAGCTGGGCTGTGTGCACGAACCCCCCGTTCAGCCCGACCGCTGCGCCTTATCCGGTAACTAT
CGTCTTGAGTCCAACCCGGTAAGACACGACTTATCGCCACTGGCAGCAGCCACTGGTAACAGGATTAGCA
GAGCGAGGTATGTAGGCGGTGCTACAGAGTTCTTGAAGTGGTGGCCTAACTACGGCTACACTAGAAGGAC
AGTATTTGGTATCTGCGCTCTGCTGAAGCCAGTTACCTTCGGAAAAAGAGTTGGTAGCTCTTGATCCGGC
AAACAAACCACCGCTGGTAGCGGTGGTTTTTTTGTTTGCAAGCAGCAGATTACGCGCAGAAAAAAAGGAT
CTCAAGAAGATCCTTTGATCTTTTCTACGGGGTCTGACGCTCAGTGGAACGAAAACTCACGTTAAGGGAT
TTTGGTCATGAGATTATCAAAAAGGATCTTCACCTAGATCCTTTTAAATTAAAAATGAAGTTTTAAATCA
ATCTAAAGTATATATGAGTAAACTTGGTCTGACAGTTACCAATGCTTAATCAGTGAGGCACCTATCTCAG
CGATCTGTCTATTTCGTTCATCCATAGTTGCCTGACTCCCCGTCGTGTAGATAACTACGATACGGGAGGG
CTTACCATCTGGCCCCAGTGCTGCAATGATACCGCGAGACCCACGCTCACCGGCTCCAGATTTATCAGCA
ATAAACCAGCCAGCCGGAAGGGCCGAGCGCAGAAGTGGTCCTGCAACTTTATCCGCCTCCATCCAGTCTA
TTAATTGTTGCCGGGAAGCTAGAGTAAGTAGTTCGCCAGTTAATAGTTTGCGCAACGTTGTTGCCATTGC
TACAGGCATCGTGGTGTCACGCTCGTCGTTTGGTATGGCTTCATTCAGCTCCGGTTCCCAACGATCAAGG
CGAGTTACATGATCCCCCATGTTGTGCAAAAAAGCGGTTAGCTCCTTCGGTCCTCCGATCGTTGTCAGAA
GTAAGTTGGCCGCAGTGTTATCACTCATGGTTATGGCAGCACTGCATAATTCTCTTACTGTCATGCCATC
CGTAAGATGCTTTTCTGTGACTGGTGAGTACTCAACCAAGTCATTCTGAGAATAGTGTATGCGGCGACCG
AGTTGCTCTTGCCCGGCGTCAATACGGGATAATACCGCGCCACATAGCAGAACTTTAAAAGTGCTCATCA
TTGGAAAACGTTCTTCGGGGCGAAAACTCTCAAGGATCTTACCGCTGTTGAGATCCAGTTCGATGTAACC
CACTCGTGCACCCAACTGATCTTCAGCATCTTTTACTTTCACCAGCGTTTCTGGGTGAGCAAAAACAGGA
AGGCAAAATGCCGCAAAAAAGGGAATAAGGGCGACACGGAAATGTTGAATACTCATACTCTTCCTTTTTC
AATATTATTGAAGCATTTATCAGGGTTATTGTCTCATGAGCGGATACATATTTGAATGTATTTAGAAAAA
TAAACAAATAGGGGTTCCGCGCACATTTCCCCGAAAAGTGCCACCTGACGTCTAAGAAACCATTATTATC
ATGACATTAACCTATAAAAATAGGCGTATCACGAGGCCCTTTCGTCTTCACCTCGAGAAATCATAAAAAA
TTTATTTGCTTTGTGAGCGGATAACAATTATAATAGATTCAATTGTGAGCGGATAACAATTTCACACAGA
ATTCATTAAAGAGGAGAAATTAACTATGAGAGGATCGCATCACCATCACCATCACGGATCCATGAAGCCT
TCTATCGTTGCCAAACTGGAAGCCCTGCATGAACGCCATGAAGAAGTTCAGGCGTTGCTGGGTGACGCGC
AAACTATCGCCGACCAGGAACGTTTTCGCGCATTATCACGCGAATATGCGCAGTTAAGTGATGTTTCGCG
CTGTTTTACCGACTGGCAACAGGTTCAGGAAGATATCGAAACCGCACAGATGATGCTCGATGATCCTGAA
ATGCGTGAGATGGCGCAGGATGAACTGCGCGAAGCTAAAGAAAAAAGCGAGCAACTGGAACAGCAATTAC
AGGTTCTGTTACTGCCAAAAGATCCTGATGACGAACGTAACGCCTTCCTCGAAGTCCGAGCCGGAACCGG
CGGCGACGAAGCGGCGCTGTTCGCGGGCGATCTGTTCCGTATGTACAGCCGTTATGCCGAAGCCCGCCGC
TGGCGGGTAGAAATCATGAGCGCCAGCGAGGGTGAACATGGTGGTTATAAAGAGATCATCGCCAAAATTA
GCGGTGATGGTGTGTATGGTCGTCTGAAATTTGAATCCGGCGGTCATCGCGTGCAACGTGTTCCTGCTAC
GGAATCGCAGGGTCGTATTCATACTTCTGCTTGTACCGTTGCGGTAATGCCAGAACTGCCTGACGCAGAA
CTGCCGGACATCAACCCAGCAGATTTACGCATTGATACTTTCCGCTCGTCAGGGGCGGGTGGTCAGCACG
TTAACACCACCGATTCGGCAATTCGTATTACTCACTTGCCGACCGGGATTGTTGTTGAATGTCAGGACGA
ACGTTCACAACATAAAAACAAAGCTAAAGCACTTTCTGTTCTCGGTGCTCGCATCCACGCTGCTGAAATG
GCAAAACGCCAACAGGCCGAAGCGTCTACCCGTCGTAACCTGCTGGGGAGTGGCGATCGCAGCGACCGTA
ACCGTACTTACAACTTCCCGCAGGGGCGCGTTACCGATCACCGCATCAACCTGACGCTCTACCGCCTGGA
TGAAGTGATGGAAGGTAAGCTGGATATGCTGATTGAACCGATTATCCAGGAACATCAGGCCGACCAACTG
GCGGCGTTGTCCGAGCAGGAATAAAAGCTTAATTAGCTGAGCTTGGACTCCTGTTGATAGATCCAGTAAT
GACCTCAGAACTCCATCTGGATTTGTTCAGAACGCTCGGTTGCCGCCGGGCGTTTTTTATTGGTGAGAAT
CCAAGCTAGCTTGGCGAGATTTTCAGGAGCTAAGGAAGCTAAAATGGAGAAAAAAATCACTGGATATACC
ACCGTTGATATATCCCAATGGCATCGTAAAGAACATTTTGAGGCATTTCAGTCAGTTGCTCAATGTACCT
ATAACCAGACCGTTCAGCTGGATATTACGGCCTTTTTAAAGACCGTAAAGAAAAATAAGCACAAGTTTTA
TCCGGCCTTTATTCACATTCTTGCCCGCCTGATGAATGCTCATCCGGAATTTCGTATGGCAATGAAAGAC
GGTGAGCTGGTGATATGGGATAGTGTTCACCCTTGTTACACCGTTTTCCATGAGCAAACTGAAACGTTTT
CATCGCTCTGGAGTGAATACCACGACGATTTCCGGCAGTTTCTACACATATATTCGCAAGATGTGGCGTG
TTACGGTGAAAACCTGGCCTATTTCCCTAAAGGGTTTATTGAGAATATGTTTTTCGTCTCAGCCAATCCC
TGGGTGAGTTTCACCAGTTTTGATTTAAACGTGGCCAATATGGACAACTTCTTCGCCCCCGTTTTCACCA
TGGGCAAATATTATACGCAAGGCGACAAGGTGCTGATGCCGCTGGCGATTCAGGTTCATCATGCCGTTTG
TGATGGCTTCCATGTCGGCAGAATGCTTAATGAATTACAACAGTACTGCGATGAGTGGCAGGGCGGGGCG
TAATTTTTTTAAGGCAGTTATTGGTGCCCTTAAACGCCTGGGGTAATGACTCTCTAGCTTGAGGCATCAA
ATAAAACGAAAGGCTCAGTCGAAAGACTGGGCCTTTCGTTTTATCTGTTGTTTGTCGGTGAACGCTCTCC
TGAGTAGGACAAATCCGCCCTCTAGAGCTGCCTCGCGCGTTTCGGTGATGACGGTGAAAACCTCTGACAC
ATGCAGCTCCCGGAGACGGTCACAGCTTGTCTGTAAGCGGATGCCGGGAGCAGACAAGCCCGTCAGGGCG
CGTCAGCGGGTGTTGGCGGGTGTCGGGGCGCAGCCATGACCCAGTCACGTAGCGATAGCGGAGTGTATAC
TGGCTTAACTATGCGGCATCAGAGCAGATTGTACTGAGAGTGCACCATATGCGGTGTGAAATACCGCACA
GATGCGTAAGGAGAAAATACCGCATCAG
Features (pLannotate 1.2.2; 13 found; start..end, strand, type, name):
    187..775     -  rep_origin     ori: high-copy-number ColE1/pMB1/pBR322/pUC origin of replication
    946..1806    -  CDS            AmpR: β-lactamase; bla; confers resistance to ampicillin, carbenicillin, and related antibiotics
   1807..1911    -  promoter       AmpR promoter: bla
   2021..2065    +  promoter       T5 promoter: bacteriophage T5 promoter for E. coli RNA polymerase, with embedded lac operator
   2073..2089    +  protein_bind   lac operator: The lac repressor binds to the lac operator to inhibit transcription in E. coli. This inhibition can be relieved by adding lactose or isopropyl-β-D-thiogalactopyranoside (IPTG). lac repressor encoded by lacI
   2138..2155    +  CDS            7xHis (fragment): 6xHis affinity tag
   2162..3241    +  CDS            prfA: RF1_ECOLI - Also known as sueB, uar. Experimental evidence at protein level: Swiss-Prot protein existence level 1. Peptide chain release factor 1 directs the termination of translation in response to the peptide chain termination codons UAG and UAA. From Escherichia coli (strain K12).
   3266..3360    +  terminator     lambda t0 terminator: transcription terminator from phage lambda
   3375..3403    +  promoter       cat promoter (fragment): promoter of the E. coli cat gene encoding chloramphenicol acetyltransferase
   3404..4060    +  CDS            cat: CAT_ECOLX - Experimental evidence at protein level: Swiss-Prot protein existence level 1. This enzyme is an effector of chloramphenicol resistance in bacteria. From Escherichia coli. This protein is used as a marker in many commonly used cloning vectors, such as pACYC184.
   4128..4214    +  terminator     rrnB T1 terminator: Escherichia coli rrnB; transcription terminator T1 from the E. coli rrnB gene
   4226..4267    +  CDS            rop (fragment): Rop protein, which maintains plasmids at low copy number; rop
   4369..1       +  misc_feature   bom (across the origin): basis of mobility region from pBR322
