[The description below was written by a language model from this plasmid's Addgene catalogue record and pLannotate feature annotations shown in this document.]
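Description:
pQE30-His-RF1 is a 4.5 kb bacterial expression plasmid built on the pQE30 backbone for overproducing Escherichia coli peptide chain release factor 1 (RF1, encoded by prfA) as a His-tagged protein. It is propagated in E. coli through a high-copy ColE1/pMB1-type origin and selected with ampicillin via the β-lactamase gene and its native promoter. The feature table also shows a chloramphenicol acetyltransferase (cat) coding sequence preceded by only a fragment of its promoter and followed by the rrnB T1 terminator. The record lists ampicillin alone as the selection, so cat should not be assumed to serve as a working marker. A short rop fragment and the pBR322 bom region are also annotated near the origin.

The expression cassette is driven by the bacteriophage T5 promoter, which is recognised by the host E. coli RNA polymerase. This promoter carries an embedded lac operator and is followed by a second lac operator, so transcription is repressed by lac repressor and induced with IPTG. No lacI gene is annotated on the plasmid, so repressor would have to be supplied by the host. Downstream, a backbone-encoded N-terminal 6xHis tag lies immediately upstream of the full-length prfA open reading frame, and the lambda t0 terminator ends the transcript. RF1 directs translation termination at UAG and UAA stop codons.

The plasmid belongs to a set used to express and affinity-purify the individual protein components of the PURE reconstituted cell-free translation system. The depositor notes that the promoter region may be prone to deletions, so sequence verification of several clones is advised. The cloning sites used for the insert are not recorded.
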