Addgene plasmid #124129: pQE30-His-RF1
Purpose: Bacterial expression plasmid for PURE system components
Depositing lab: Sebastian Maerkl & Takuya Ueda. Depositing organization: The University of Tokyo. Publication: Cell-free translation reconstituted with purified components. Shimizu Y, Inoue A, Tomari Y, Suzuki T, Yokogawa T, Nishikawa K, Ueda T. Nat Biotechnol. 2001 Aug;19(8):751-5. doi: 10.1038/90802. PubMed 11479568.
Backbone
  Vector backbone: pQE30
  Vector type: Bacterial Expression
Growth in bacteria
  Bacterial resistance: Ampicillin, 100 μg/mL
  Growth temperature: 37°C
  Growth strain: NEB Stable ; JM109
  Copy number: High Copy
Gene/Insert
  Gene/Insert name: Release factor 1 (alt names: prfA; RF1)
  Species: Escherichia coli
  Entrez Gene: prfA (a.k.a. b1211, ECK1199, sueB, uar, ups?)
  Tag / fusion protein: 6x-His (N terminal on backbone)
  Cloning method: Restriction Enzyme; 5′ cloning site Unknown (unknown if destroyed)
Terms and licenses: Academic/Nonprofit Terms; Industry Terms: Not Available to Industry
Depositor comments: It is recommended to screen DNA preps from multiple colonies by Sanger sequencing, as this plasmid may be prone to deletions in the promoter region.
How to cite: pQE30-His-RF1 was a gift from Sebastian Maerkl & Takuya Ueda (Addgene plasmid # 124129)
