>Addgene plasmid #124129 | pQE30-His-RF1 | depositor partial sequence | sequence record 236254 | Sequencing result for the insert
TTATAATAGATTCANTTGTGAGCGGATAACAATTTCACACAGAATTCATTAAAGAGGAGAAATTAACTAT
GAGAGGATCGCATCACCATCACCATCACGGATCCATGAAGCCTTCTATCGTTGCCAAACTGGAAGCCCTG
CATGAACGCCATGAAGAAGTTCAGGCGTTGCTGGGTGACGCGCAAACTATCGCCGACCAGGAACGTTTTC
GCGCATTATCACGCGAATATGCGCAGTTAAGTGATGTTTCGCGCTGTTTTACCGACTGGCAACAGGTTCA
GGAAGATATCGAAANCNCACAGATGATGCNCGATGATCCTGAAATGCGTGAGATGGCGCA
