>Addgene plasmid #124129 | pQE30-His-RF1 | depositor partial sequence | sequence record 236255 | Sequencing result for the insert
AATAAAAAACGCCCGGCGGCAACCGAGCGTTCTGAACAAATCCAGATGGAGTTCTGAGGTCATTACTGGA
TCTATCAACAGGAGTCCAAGCTCAGCTAATTAAGCTTTTATTCCTGCTCGGACAACGCCGCCAGTTGGTC
GGCCTGATGTTCCTGGATAATCGGTTCAATCAGCATATCCAGCTTACCTTCCATCACTTCATCCAGGCGG
TAGAGCGTCAGGTTGATGCGGTGATCGGTAACGCGCCCCTGCGGGAAGTTGTAAGTACGGTTACGGTCGC
TGCGATCGCCACTCCCCAGCAGGTTACGACGGGTAGACGCTTCGGCCTGTTGGCGTTTTGCCATTTCAGC
AGCGTGGATGCGAGCACCGAGAACAGAAAGTGCTTTAGCTTTGTTTTTATGTTGTGAACGTTCGTCCTGA
CATTCAACAACAATCCCGGTCGGCAAGTGAGTAATACGAATTGCCGAATCGGTGGTGTTAACGTGCTGAC
CACCCGCCCCTGACGAGCGGAAAGTATCAATGCGTAAATCTGCTGGGTTGATGTCCGGCAGTTCTGCGTC
AGGCAGTTCTGGCATTACCGCAACGGTACAAGCAGAAGTATGAATACGACCCTGCGATTCCGTAGCAGGA
ACACGTTGCACGCGATGACCGCCGGATTCAAATTTCAGACGACCATACACACCATCACCGCTAATTTTGG
CGATGATCTCTTTATAACCACCATGTTCACCCTCGCTGGCGCTCATGATTTCTACCCGCCAGCGGCGGGC
TTCGGCATAACGGCTGTACATACGGAACAGATCGCCCGCGAACAGCGCCGCTTCGTCGCCGCCGGTTCCG
GCTCGGACTTCGAGGAAGGCGTTACGTTCGTCATCAGGATCTTTTGGCAGTAACAGAACCTGTAATTGCT
GTTCCAGTTGCTCGCTTTTTTCTTTAGCTTCGCGCAGTTCATCCTGCGCCATCTCACGCATTTCAGGATC
ATCGAGCATCATCTGTGCGGTTTCGATATCTTCCTGAACCTGTTGCCAGTCGGTAAAACAGCGCGAAACA
TCACTTAACTGCGCATATTCGCGTGATAATGCGCGAAAACGTTCCTGGTCGGCGATAGTTTGCGCGTCAC
CCAGCAACGCCTGAACTTCTTCATGGCGTTCATGCAGGGCTTCCAGTTTGGCAACGATAGA
